Addgene plasmid #132134: pDONR221_SLC35D1
Purpose: Gateway entry clone with codon-optimized ORF sequence for subcloning into custom expression vectors
Depositing lab: RESOLUTE Consortium & Giulio Superti-Furga. Depositing organization: CeMM Research Center for Molecular Medicine. Publication: The RESOLUTE consortium: unlocking SLC transporters for drug discovery. Superti-Furga G, Lackner D, Wiedmer T, Ingles-Prieto A, Barbosa B, Girardi E, Goldmann U, Gurtl B, Klavins K, Klimek C, Lindinger S, Lineiro-Retes E, Muller AC, Onstein S, Redinger G, Reil D, Sedlyarov V, Wolf G, Crawford M, Everley R, ... Steppan CM. Nat Rev Drug Discov. 2020 Jul;19(7):429-430. doi: 10.1038/d41573-020-00056-6. PubMed 32265506.
Backbone
  Vector backbone: pDONR221
  Backbone manufacturer: Thermo Fisher Scientific
  Backbone size w/o insert (bp): 2550
  Vector type: Mammalian Expression
Growth in bacteria
  Bacterial resistance: Kanamycin, 50 μg/mL
  Growth temperature: 37°C
  Growth strain: Stbl3
  Copy number: High Copy
Gene/Insert
  Gene/Insert name: SLC35D1 (alt name: UGTREL7, KIAA0260)
  Species: H. sapiens (human)
  Insert size (bp): 1065
  Entrez Gene: SLC35D1 (a.k.a. UGTREL7, KIAA0260, MGC138236)
  Cloning method: Gateway Cloning
  Sequencing primers: 5′ M13-fwd; 3′ M13-rev
Terms and licenses: Academic/Nonprofit Terms; Industry Terms
Depositor comments: For more information on the full Resolute plasmid collection, please see www.addgene.org/depositor-collections/re-solute/. Please provide your feedback on this plasmid to the RESOLUTE consortium by filling out their RESOLUTE repository feedback form: https://forms.office.com/Pages/ResponsePage.aspx?id=0e05yklzmkS7rjFGQL4N7z4feCLQvEJAmVcOCM_u885UN1JJRko0Ukg4TVQwNTZLOUxPQVJWT1NHUCQlQCN0PWcu
How to cite: pDONR221_SLC35D1 was a gift from RESOLUTE Consortium & Giulio Superti-Furga (Addgene plasmid # 132134 ; http://n2t.net/addgene:132134 ; RRID:Addgene_132134)
