[The description below was written by a language model from this plasmid's Addgene catalogue record and the feature table of its GenBank file.]
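Description:
pDONR221_SLC35D1 is a Gateway entry clone built on the pDONR221 backbone, carrying a codon-optimized open reading frame for human SLC35D1 (also known as UGTREL7 or KIAA0260), a member of the solute carrier family. The circular plasmid is 3,615 bp, with a listed insert of 1,065 bp. It is maintained in E. coli through a high-copy ColE1/pUC-type origin of replication and selected with kanamycin via the aph(3')-Ia aminoglycoside phosphotransferase gene. Although the catalogue lists the vector type as mammalian expression, the feature table shows no eukaryotic promoter or polyadenylation signal, so the plasmid serves as a shuttle for the ORF rather than an expression vector in its own right.

The ORF itself is not annotated as a separate feature, but it occupies the interval between the attL1 and attL2 sites, the recombination sites recognized by LR Clonase. In an LR reaction these sites recombine with the attR sites of a destination vector, transferring the SLC35D1 coding sequence directionally into any Gateway-compatible expression backbone, which then supplies the promoter, tags and selection appropriate to the experiment. Upstream of attL1 lie the rrnB T1 and T2 transcription terminators, which insulate the insert from read-through transcription in bacteria. A T7 promoter sits beyond attL2, oriented toward the insert from its 3′ side. M13 forward and reverse primer sites flank the cassette for sequence verification. The record does not state whether the ORF retains a stop codon. The clone is part of a consortium-wide collection of SLC transporter ORFs intended for subcloning into custom expression vectors for transporter research and drug discovery.
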