LOCUS       Exported 3615 bp ds-DNA circular SYN 12-MAY-2021
DEFINITION  Gateway entry clone with codon-optimized ORF sequence for subcloning
            into custom expression vectors.
ACCESSION   .
VERSION     .
KEYWORDS    pDONR221_SLC35D1
SOURCE      synthetic DNA construct
  ORGANISM  synthetic DNA construct
REFERENCE   1 (bases 1 to 3615)
  TITLE     RESOLUTE consortium SLC collection
REFERENCE   2 (bases 1 to 3615)
  AUTHORS   .
  TITLE     Direct Submission
  JOURNAL   Exported May 12, 2021 from SnapGene Server 1.1.58
            http://www.snapgene.com
FEATURES             Location/Qualifiers
     source          1..3615
                     /organism="synthetic DNA construct"
                     /mol_type="other DNA"
     primer_bind     92..109
                     /label=L4440
                     /note="L4440 vector, forward primer"
     terminator      268..295
                     /label=rrnB T2 terminator
                     /note="transcription terminator T2 from the E. coli rrnB
                     gene"
     terminator      387..473
                     /gene="Escherichia coli rrnB"
                     /label=rrnB T1 terminator
                     /note="transcription terminator T1 from the E. coli rrnB
                     gene"
     primer_bind     522..544
                     /label=M13/pUC Forward
                     /note="In lacZ gene"
     primer_bind     536..553
                     /label=M13 Forward
                     /note="In lacZ gene. Also called M13-F20 or M13 (-21)
                     Forward"
     primer_bind     537..553
                     /label=M13 fwd
                     /note="common sequencing primer, one of multiple similar
                     variants"
     protein_bind    569..668
                     /gene="mutant version of attL"
                     /label=attL1
                     /bound_moiety="LR Clonase(TM)"
                     /note="recombination site for the Gateway(R) LR reaction"
     protein_bind    complement(1740..1839)
                     /gene="mutant version of attL"
                     /label=attL2
                     /bound_moiety="LR Clonase(TM)"
                     /note="recombination site for the Gateway(R) LR reaction"
     primer_bind     complement(1856..1875)
                     /label=T7
                     /note="T7 promoter, forward primer"
     promoter        complement(1857..1875)
                     /label=T7 promoter
                     /note="promoter for bacteriophage T7 RNA polymerase"
     primer_bind     complement(1880..1896)
                     /label=M13 rev
                     /note="common sequencing primer, one of multiple similar
                     variants"
     primer_bind     complement(1880..1896)
                     /label=M13 Reverse
                     /note="In lacZ gene. Also called M13-rev"
     primer_bind     complement(1998..2017)
                     /label=pENTR-R
                     /note="pENTR vectors, reverse primer"
     CDS             2009..2818
                     /codon_start=1
                     /gene="aph(3')-Ia"
                     /product="aminoglycoside phosphotransferase"
                     /label=KanR
                     /note="confers resistance to kanamycin in bacteria or G418
                     (Geneticin(R)) in eukaryotes"
                     /translation="MSHIQRETSRPRLNSNMDADLYGYKWARDNVGQSGATIYRLYGKP
                     DAPELFLKHGKGSVANDVTDEMVRLNWLTEFMPLPTIKHFIRTPDDAWLLTTAIPGKTA
                     FQVLEEYPDSGENIVDALAVFLRRLHSIPVCNCPFNSDRVFRLAQAQSRMNNGLVDASD
                     FDDERNGWPVEQVWKEMHKLLPFSPDSVVTHGDFSLDNLIFDEGKLIGCIDVGRVGIAD
                     RYQDLAILWNCLGEFSPSLQKRLFQKYGIDNPDMNKLQFHLMLDEFF"
     primer_bind     complement(2076..2095)
                     /label=Kan-R
                     /note="Kanamycin resistance gene, reverse primer"
     rep_origin      2965..3553
                     /direction=RIGHT
                     /label=ori
                     /note="high-copy-number ColE1/pMB1/pBR322/pUC origin of
                     replication"
     primer_bind     3454..3473
                     /label=pBR322ori-F
                     /note="pBR322 origin, forward primer"
ORIGIN
        1 ctttcctgcg ttatcccctg attctgtgga taaccgtatt accgcctttg agtgagctga
       61 taccgctcgc cgcagccgaa cgaccgagcg cagcgagtca gtgagcgagg aagcggaaga
      121 gcgcccaata cgcaaaccgc ctctccccgc gcgttggccg attcattaat gcagctggca
      181 cgacaggttt cccgactgga aagcgggcag tgagcgcaac gcaattaata cgcgtaccgc
      241 tagccaggaa gagtttgtag aaacgcaaaa aggccatccg tcaggatggc cttctgctta
      301 gtttgatgcc tggcagttta tggcgggcgt cctgcccgcc accctccggg ccgttgcttc
      361 acaacgttca aatccgctcc cggcggattt gtcctactca ggagagcgtt caccgacaaa
      421 caacagataa aacgaaaggc ccagtcttcc gactgagcct ttcgttttat ttgatgcctg
      481 gcagttccct actctcgcgt taacgctagc atggatgttt tcccagtcac gacgttgtaa
      541 aacgacggcc agtcttaagc tcgggcccca aataatgatt ttattttgac tgatagtgac
      601 ctgttcgttg caacacattg atgagcaatg cttttttata atgccaactt tgtacaaaaa
      661 agcaggctcc accatggcag aggtgcaccg gagacagcac gcaagggtga agggagaggc
      721 acctgccaag agctccacac tgagggacga ggaggagctg ggaatggcat ctgccgagac
      781 actgaccgtg ttcctgaagc tgctggcagc aggcttctac ggcgtgtcta gctttctgat
      841 cgtggtggtg aacaagagcg tgctgacaaa ttatcggttt ccatcctctc tgtgcgtggg
      901 actgggacag atggtggcaa ccgtggccgt gctgtgggtg ggcaaggccc tgcgggtggt
      961 gaagttccca gacctggatc ggaacgtgcc cagaaagacc ttccccctgc ctctgctgta
     1021 ctttggcaac cagatcacag gcctgttttc caccaagaag ctgaatctgc ccatgttcac
     1081 agtgctgagg cgcttttcta tcctgttcac catgtttgcc gagggcgtgc tgctgaagaa
     1141 gacattctcc tggggcatca agatgaccgt gttcgccatg atcatcggag cctttgtggc
     1201 agcaagctcc gacctggcct tcgatctgga gggctacgcc tttatcctga tcaacgacgt
     1261 gctgaccgcc gccaatggcg cctacgtgaa gcagaagctg gatagcaagg agctgggcaa
     1321 gtatggcctg ctgtactata atgccctgtt catgatcctg cctacactgg ccatcgccta
     1381 tttcaccggc gacgcccaga aggccgtgga gtttgagggc tgggccgata cactgttcct
     1441 gctgcagttt accctgagct gcgtgatggg ctttatcctg atgtacgcca ccgtgctgtg
     1501 cacccagtat aactccgccc tgaccacaac catcgtgggc tgtatcaaga atatcctgat
     1561 cacctacatc ggcatggtgt tcggcggcga ctatatcttc acatggacca actttatcgg
     1621 cctgaatatc tccatcgccg gctctctggt gtacagctat atcaccttca ccgaggagca
     1681 gctgtctaag cagagcgagg ccaacaataa gctggatatc aagggcaagg gcgccgtgga
     1741 cccagctttc ttgtacaaag ttggcattat aagaaagcat tgcttatcaa tttgttgcaa
     1801 cgaacaggtc actatcagtc aaaataaaat cattatttgc catccagctg atatccccta
     1861 tagtgagtcg tattacatgg tcatagctgt ttcctggcag ctctggcccg tgtctcaaaa
     1921 tctctgatgt tacattgcac aagataaaaa tatatcatca tgaacaataa aactgtctgc
     1981 ttacataaac agtaatacaa ggggtgttat gagccatatt caacgggaaa cgtcgaggcc
     2041 gcgattaaat tccaacatgg atgctgattt atatgggtat aaatgggctc gcgataatgt
     2101 cgggcaatca ggtgcgacaa tctatcgctt gtatgggaag cccgatgcgc cagagttgtt
     2161 tctgaaacat ggcaaaggta gcgttgccaa tgatgttaca gatgagatgg tcagactaaa
     2221 ctggctgacg gaatttatgc ctcttccgac catcaagcat tttatccgta ctcctgatga
     2281 tgcatggtta ctcaccactg cgatccccgg aaaaacagca ttccaggtat tagaagaata
     2341 tcctgattca ggtgaaaata ttgttgatgc gctggcagtg ttcctgcgcc ggttgcattc
     2401 gattcctgtt tgtaattgtc cttttaacag cgatcgcgta tttcgtctcg ctcaggcgca
     2461 atcacgaatg aataacggtt tggttgatgc gagtgatttt gatgacgagc gtaatggctg
     2521 gcctgttgaa caagtctgga aagaaatgca taaacttttg ccattctcac cggattcagt
     2581 cgtcactcat ggtgatttct cacttgataa ccttattttt gacgagggga aattaatagg
     2641 ttgtattgat gttggacgag tcggaatcgc agaccgatac caggatcttg ccatcctatg
     2701 gaactgcctc ggtgagtttt ctccttcatt acagaaacgg ctttttcaaa aatatggtat
     2761 tgataatcct gatatgaata aattgcagtt tcatttgatg ctcgatgagt ttttctaatc
     2821 agaattggtt aattggttgt aacactggca gagcattacg ctgacttgac gggacggcgc
     2881 aagctcatga ccaaaatccc ttaacgtgag ttacgcgtcg ttccactgag cgtcagaccc
     2941 cgtagaaaag atcaaaggat cttcttgaga tccttttttt ctgcgcgtaa tctgctgctt
     3001 gcaaacaaaa aaaccaccgc taccagcggt ggtttgtttg ccggatcaag agctaccaac
     3061 tctttttccg aaggtaactg gcttcagcag agcgcagata ccaaatactg ttcttctagt
     3121 gtagccgtag ttaggccacc acttcaagaa ctctgtagca ccgcctacat acctcgctct
     3181 gctaatcctg ttaccagtgg ctgctgccag tggcgataag tcgtgtctta ccgggttgga
     3241 ctcaagacga tagttaccgg ataaggcgca gcggtcgggc tgaacggggg gttcgtgcac
     3301 acagcccagc ttggagcgaa cgacctacac cgaactgaga tacctacagc gtgagctatg
     3361 agaaagcgcc acgcttcccg aagggagaaa ggcggacagg tatccggtaa gcggcagggt
     3421 cggaacagga gagcgcacga gggagcttcc agggggaaac gcctggtatc tttatagtcc
     3481 tgtcgggttt cgccacctct gacttgagcg tcgatttttg tgatgctcgt caggggggcg
     3541 gagcctatgg aaaaacgcca gcaacgcggc ctttttacgg ttcctggcct tttgctggcc
     3601 ttttgctcac atgtt
//
