>Addgene plasmid #132134 | pDONR221_SLC35D1 | depositor partial sequence | sequence record 253668 | Codon-optimized ORF of SLC35D1
ATGGCAGAGGTGCACCGGAGACAGCACGCAAGGGTGAAGGGAGAGGCACCTGCCAAGAGCTCCACACTGA
GGGACGAGGAGGAGCTGGGAATGGCATCTGCCGAGACACTGACCGTGTTCCTGAAGCTGCTGGCAGCAGG
CTTCTACGGCGTGTCTAGCTTTCTGATCGTGGTGGTGAACAAGAGCGTGCTGACAAATTATCGGTTTCCA
TCCTCTCTGTGCGTGGGACTGGGACAGATGGTGGCAACCGTGGCCGTGCTGTGGGTGGGCAAGGCCCTGC
GGGTGGTGAAGTTCCCAGACCTGGATCGGAACGTGCCCAGAAAGACCTTCCCCCTGCCTCTGCTGTACTT
TGGCAACCAGATCACAGGCCTGTTTTCCACCAAGAAGCTGAATCTGCCCATGTTCACAGTGCTGAGGCGC
TTTTCTATCCTGTTCACCATGTTTGCCGAGGGCGTGCTGCTGAAGAAGACATTCTCCTGGGGCATCAAGA
TGACCGTGTTCGCCATGATCATCGGAGCCTTTGTGGCAGCAAGCTCCGACCTGGCCTTCGATCTGGAGGG
CTACGCCTTTATCCTGATCAACGACGTGCTGACCGCCGCCAATGGCGCCTACGTGAAGCAGAAGCTGGAT
AGCAAGGAGCTGGGCAAGTATGGCCTGCTGTACTATAATGCCCTGTTCATGATCCTGCCTACACTGGCCA
TCGCCTATTTCACCGGCGACGCCCAGAAGGCCGTGGAGTTTGAGGGCTGGGCCGATACACTGTTCCTGCT
GCAGTTTACCCTGAGCTGCGTGATGGGCTTTATCCTGATGTACGCCACCGTGCTGTGCACCCAGTATAAC
TCCGCCCTGACCACAACCATCGTGGGCTGTATCAAGAATATCCTGATCACCTACATCGGCATGGTGTTCG
GCGGCGACTATATCTTCACATGGACCAACTTTATCGGCCTGAATATCTCCATCGCCGGCTCTCTGGTGTA
CAGCTATATCACCTTCACCGAGGAGCAGCTGTCTAAGCAGAGCGAGGCCAACAATAAGCTGGATATCAAG
GGCAAGGGCGCCGTG
